>Addgene plasmid #193107 | GB3410 | addgene full sequence | sequence record 380442 | Addgene NGS Result
ACCACTCATCGCGACTAGTAGCGGCCGCTGCAGTCCGGCAAAAAAGGGCAAGGTGTCACCACCCTGCCCT
TTTTCTTTAAAACCGAAAAGATTACTTCGCGTTATGCAGGCTTCCTCGCTCACTGACTCGCTGCGCTCGG
TCGTTCGGCTGCGGCGAGCGGTATCAGCTCACTCAAAGGCGGTAATACGGTTATCCACAGAATCAGGGGA
TAACGCAGGAAAGAACATGTGAGCAAAAGGCCAGCAAAAGGCCAGGAACCGTAAAAAGGCCGCGTTGCTG
GCGTTTTTCCACAGGCTCCGCCCCCCTGACGAGCATCACAAAAATCGACGCTCAAGTCAGAGGTGGCGAA
ACCCGACAGGACTATAAAGATACCAGGCGTTTCCCCCTGGAAGCTCCCTCGTGCGCTCTCCTGTTCCGAC
CCTGCCGCTTACCGGATACCTGTCCGCCTTTCTCCCTTCGGGAAGCGTGGCGCTTTCTCATAGCTCACGC
TGTAGGTATCTCAGTTCGGTGTAGGTCGTTCGCTCCAAGCTGGGCTGTGTGCACGAACCCCCCGTTCAGC
CCGACCGCTGCGCCTTATCCGGTAACTATCGTCTTGAGTCCAACCCGGTAAGACACGACTTATCGCCACT
GGCAGCAGCCACTGGTAACAGGATTAGCAGAGCGAGGTATGTAGGCGGTGCTACAGAGTTCTTGAAGTGG
TGGCCTAACTACGGCTACACTAGAAGAACAGTATTTGGTATCTGCGCTCTGCTGAAGCCAGTTACCTTCG
GAAAAAGAGTTGGTAGCTCTTGATCCGGCAAACAAACCACCGCTGGTAGCGGTGGTTTTTTTGTTTGCAA
GCAGCAGATTACGCGCAGAAAAAAAGGATCTCAAGAAGATCCTTTGATCTTTTCTACGGGGTCTGACGCT
CAGTGGAACGAAAACTCACGTTAAGGGATTTTGGTCATGAGATTATCAAAAAGGATCTTCACCTAGATCC
TTTTAAATTAAAAATGAAGTTTTAAATCAATCTAAAGTATATATGAGTAAACTTGGTCTGACAGCTCGAG
GCTTGGATTCTCACCAATAAAAAACGCCCGGCGGCAACCGAGCGTTCTGAACAAATCCAGATGGAGTTCT
GAGGTCATTACTGGATCTATCAACAGGAGTCCAAGCGAGCTCGATATCAAATTACGCCCCGCCCTGCCAC
TCGTCGCAGTACTGTTGTAATTCATTAAGCATTCTGCCGACATGGAAGCCATCACAAACGGCATGATGAA
CCTGAATCGCCAGCGGCATCAGCACCTTGTCGCCTTGCGTATAATATTTGCCCATGGTGAAAACGGGGGC
GAAGAAGTTGTCCATATTGGCCACGTTTAAATCAAAACTGGTGAAACTCACCCAGGGATTGGCTGATACG
AAAAACATATTCTCAATAAACCCTTTAGGGAAATAGGCCAGGTTTTCACCGTAACACGCCACATCTTGCG
AATATATGTGTAGAAACTGCCGGAAATCGTCGTGGTATTCACTCCAGAGTGATGAAAACGTTTCAGTTTG
CTCATGGAAAACGGTGTAACAAGGGTGAACACTATCCCATATCACCAGCTCACCGTCTTTCATTGCCATA
CGAAATTCCGGATGAGCATTCATCAGGCGGGCAAGAATGTGAATAAAGGCCGGATAAAACTTGTGCTTAT
TTTTCTTTACGGTCTTTAAAAAGGCCGTAATATCCAGCTGAACGGTCTGGTTATAGGTACATTGAGCAAC
TGACTGAAATGCCTCAAAATGTTCTTTACGATGCCATTGGGATATATCAACGGTGGTATATCCAGTGATT
TTTTTCTCCATTTTAGCTTCCTTAGCTCCTGAAAATCTCGATAACTCAAAAAATACGCCCGGTAGTGATC
TTATTTCATTATGGTGAAAGTTGGAACCTCTTACGTGCCCGATCAACTCGAGTGCCACCTGACGTCTAAG
AAACCATTATTATCATGACATTAACCTATAAAAATAGGCGTATCACGAGGCAGAATTTCAGATAAAAAAA
ATCCTTAGCTTTCGCTAAGGATGATTTCTGGAATTCGCGGCCGCTTCTAGAGCGATGAGTGGTCTCGTCC
CTTTTGCAAGTTGTTGTGTATGTCTTGTGCTCTATATATGCCCTTGTGGTGCAAGTGTAACAGTACAACA
TCATCACTCAAATCAAAGTTTTTACTTAAAGAAATTAGCTAAAAATGTGAG
Features (pLannotate 1.2.2; 8 found; start..end, strand, type, name):
     14..33      +  misc_feature   BioBrick suffix: universal suffix for all parts
     34..91      +  terminator     his operon terminator: This putative transcriptin terminator from the E. coli his operon has a 2-bp deletion introduced during synthesis. Its efficiency has not been determined.
    286..874     -  rep_origin     ori: high-copy-number ColE1/pMB1/pBR322/pUC origin of replication
   1057..1151    -  terminator     lambda t0 terminator: transcription terminator from phage lambda
   1175..1831    -  CDS            cat: CAT_ECOLX - Experimental evidence at protein level: Swiss-Prot protein existence level 1. This enzyme is an effector of chloramphenicol resistance in bacteria. From Escherichia coli. This protein is used as a marker in many commonly used cloning vectors, such as pACYC184.
   1832..1929    -  promoter       cat promoter: promoter of the E. coli cat gene encoding chloramphenicol acetyltransferase
   2015..2058    -  terminator     bacterial terminator: putative bacterial transcription terminator
   2061..2082    +  misc_feature   BioBrick prefix: BioBrick prefix for parts that do not start with "ATG"
