[The description below was written by a language model from this plasmid's Addgene catalogue record and pLannotate feature annotations shown in this document.]
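Description:
GB3410 is a small (about 2.2 kb) synthetic-biology part plasmid built on the pUPD2 backbone, the entry-level domestication vector of the GoldenBraid cloning system. It is propagated in E. coli at high copy from a ColE1/pUC-type origin and selected with chloramphenicol through a cat (chloramphenicol acetyltransferase) gene driven by its native cat promoter and followed by the lambda t0 terminator. The annotated backbone also carries BioBrick prefix and suffix sequences and additional bacterial transcription terminators (a his operon terminator and a putative terminator) that flank the cloning position and insulate the insert from read-through transcription. There are no plant selection markers, T-DNA borders or expression cassettes; the plasmid serves only to store and supply a DNA part.

The insert, GB_SynP minNtTA29, is a minimal promoter derived from the NtTA29 gene, comprising 62 bp upstream of the transcription start site together with the 5'UTR region, taken from the sequence of an earlier part (GB1477). The automated feature table annotates only backbone elements, so the insert itself is not marked; it presumably lies in the short unannotated stretch between the BioBrick prefix and suffix across the plasmid's numbering origin. The part belongs to the GB_SynP collection, a modular set of dCas9-regulated synthetic promoter components for fine-tuned recombinant gene expression in plants. In that context it is intended as the core promoter module to be assembled with upstream regulatory parts and downstream coding sequences into full transcriptional units. The record does not specify the restriction sites used for cloning.
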