Addgene plasmid #193107: GB3410
Purpose: Minimal promoter of NtTA29 gene containing 62bp upstream the transcription start site and the 5'UTR region (from GB1477 sequence).
Depositing lab: Diego Orzaez. Depositing organization: Instituto de Biologia Molecular y Celular de Plantas. Publication: GB_SynP: A Modular dCas9-Regulated Synthetic Promoter Collection for Fine-Tuned Recombinant Gene Expression in Plants. Moreno-Gimenez E, Selma S, Calvache C, Orzaez D. ACS Synth Biol. 2022 Sep 16;11(9):3037-3048. doi: 10.1021/acssynbio.2c00238. Epub 2022 Aug 31. PubMed 36044643.
Backbone
  Vector backbone: pUPD2
  Vector type: Synthetic Biology
Growth in bacteria
  Bacterial resistance: Chloramphenicol, 25 μg/mL
  Growth temperature: 37°C
  Growth strain: DH5alpha
  Copy number: High Copy
Gene/Insert
  Gene/Insert name: GB_SynP minNtTA29
  Species: Synthetic
  Cloning method: Restriction Enzyme; 5′ cloning site unknown (unknown if destroyed)
Terms and licenses: Academic/Nonprofit Terms; Industry Terms: Not Available to Industry
How to cite: GB3410 was a gift from Diego Orzaez (Addgene plasmid # 193107 ; http://n2t.net/addgene:193107 ; RRID:Addgene_193107)
